Addgene plasmid #184594: pAAV.Syn.MTRIA-OT
Purpose: For production of AAV for a fluorescent sensor for oxytocin
Depositing lab: Hiroshi Hibino & Daisuke Ino. Depositing organization: The University of Osaka. Publication: A fluorescent sensor for real-time measurement of extracellular oxytocin dynamics in the brain. Ino D, Tanaka Y, Hibino H, Nishiyama M. Nat Methods. 2022 Sep 22. pii: 10.1038/s41592-022-01597-x. doi: 10.1038/s41592-022-01597-x. PubMed 36138174.
Backbone
  Vector backbone: pAAV.Syn
  Vector type: AAV
Growth in bacteria
  Bacterial resistance: Ampicillin, 100 μg/mL
  Growth temperature: 30°C
  Growth strain: NEB Stable
  Copy number: High Copy
Gene/Insert
  Gene/Insert name: MTRIA-OT (alt name: OT biosensor)
  Species: Synthetic
  Insert size (bp): 1833
  Promoter: Human synapsin promoter
  Cloning method: Restriction Enzyme; 5′ cloning site EcoRI (unknown if destroyed); 3′ cloning site BamHI (unknown if destroyed)
Terms and licenses: Academic/Nonprofit Terms; Industry Terms: Not Available to Industry
Depositor comments: Please visit https://doi.org/10.1101/2021.07.30.454450 for bioRxiv preprint.
How to cite: pAAV.Syn.MTRIA-OT was a gift from Hiroshi Hibino & Daisuke Ino (Addgene plasmid # 184594 ; http://n2t.net/addgene:184594 ; RRID:Addgene_184594)
