[The description below was written by a language model from this plasmid's Addgene catalogue record and pLannotate feature annotations shown in this document.]
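Description:
pAAV.Syn.MTRIA-OT is an adeno-associated virus transfer plasmid of about 6.3 kb, built on the pAAV.Syn backbone and intended for producing recombinant AAV that delivers a genetically encoded fluorescent oxytocin sensor to neurons. It is maintained in bacteria through a high-copy ColE1/pUC-type origin and selected with ampicillin via the β-lactamase gene and its own promoter. An f1 phage origin is also present, along with small pBR322-derived remnants (bom and rop fragments). The expression cassette is flanked by AAV2 inverted terminal repeats, which direct replication and packaging of the intervening DNA into viral particles. The automated annotation finds a full ITR on the 3′ side and only short fragments on the 5′ side, which may reflect the difficulty of sequencing or annotating these repeats rather than a real truncation.

The payload is a synthetic 1,833 bp open reading frame, MTRIA-OT, cloned between EcoRI and BamHI sites downstream of the human synapsin I promoter, which restricts expression largely to neurons. The feature table shows a GFP-derived fluorescent protein (matched as cEGFP) sitting between two receptor segments. This fits a sensor design in which a fluorescent module is embedded within a G protein-coupled receptor, so that ligand binding alters fluorescence. The receptor portions are annotated only by similarity to an octopus cephalotocin receptor, an oxytocin-family receptor, and the record does not state the actual source species. A WPRE follows the coding sequence to enhance transcript stability and expression, and a human growth hormone polyadenylation signal terminates the transcript. The construct is used to generate AAV for real-time imaging of extracellular oxytocin dynamics in the brain.
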