Features (pLannotate 1.2.2; 18 found; start..end, strand, type, name):
     12..39      +  repeat_region  AAV2 ITR (fragment): inverted terminal repeat of adeno-associated virus serotype 2 inverted
     68..95      +  repeat_region  AAV2 ITR (fragment): inverted terminal repeat of adeno-associated virus serotype 2 inverted
    147..575     +  promoter       hSyn promoter: human synapsin I promoter; confers neuron-specific expression (Kügler et al., 2003)
    581..619     -  misc_feature   MCS (fragment): pBluescript multiple cloning site
    698..1378    +  CDS            CTR2 (fragment): CTR2_OCTVU - Experimental evidence at transcript level: Swiss-Prot protein existence level 2. Acts as a receptor for cephalotocin. From Octopus vulgaris (Common octopus).
   1346..2068    +  CDS            cEGFP: cEGFP is a basic (constitutively fluorescent) green fluorescent protein published in 2008, derived from Aequorea victoria.
   2078..2275    +  CDS            CTR2 (fragment): CTR2_OCTVU - Experimental evidence at transcript level: Swiss-Prot protein existence level 2. Acts as a receptor for cephalotocin. From Octopus vulgaris (Common octopus).
   2456..2473    -  misc_feature   MCS (fragment): pBluescript multiple cloning site
   2475..3063    +  misc_feature   WPRE: woodchuck hepatitis virus posttranscriptional regulatory element
   3088..3549    +  polyA_signal   hGH poly(A) signal: human growth hormone polyadenylation signal
   3558..3698    +  repeat_region  AAV2 ITR: inverted terminal repeat of adeno-associated virus serotype 2 inverted
   3703..3754    -  misc_feature   bom (fragment): basis of mobility region from pBR322
   3773..4228    +  rep_origin     f1 ori (sequence partly withheld): f1 bacteriophage origin of replication; arrow indicates direction of (+) strand synthesis
   4229..4278    -  misc_feature   bom (fragment): basis of mobility region from pBR322
   4380..4415    -  CDS            rop (fragment): Rop protein, which maintains plasmids at low copy number; rop
   4510..4614    +  promoter       AmpR promoter: bla
   4615..5475    +  CDS            AmpR: β-lactamase; bla; confers resistance to ampicillin, carbenicillin, and related antibiotics
   5646..6234    +  rep_origin     ori: high-copy-number ColE1/pMB1/pBR322/pUC origin of replication
>Addgene plasmid #184594 | pAAV.Syn.MTRIA-OT | addgene full sequence | sequence record 364445 | Addgene NGS Result
CCTGCAGGCAGCTGCGCGCTCGCTCGCTCACTGAGGCCGCCCGGGCGTCGGGCGACCTTTGGTCGCCCGG
CCTCAGTGAGCGAGCGAGCGCGCAGAGAGGGAGTGGCCAACTCCATCACTAGGGGTTCCTGCGGCCGCAA
TTGGGTACCAGGATGAGGCGGGGTGGGGGTGCCTACCTGACGACCGACCCCGACCCACTGGACAAGCACC
CAACCCCCATTCCCCAAATTGCGCATCCCCTATCAGAGAGGGGGAGGGGAAACAGGATGCGGCGAGGCGC
GTGCGCACTGCCAGCTTCAGCACCGCGGACAGTGCCTTCGCCCCCGCCTGGCGGCGCGCGCCACCGCCGC
CTCAGCACTGAAGGCGCGCTGACGTCACTCGCCGGTCCCCCGCAAACTCCCCTTCCCGGCCACCTTGGTC
GCGTCCGCGCCGCCGCCGGCCCAGCCGGACCGCACCACGCGAGGCGCGAGATAGGGGGGCACGGGCGCGA
CCATCTGCGCTGCGGCGCCGGCGACTCAGCGCTGCCTCAGTCTGCGGTGGGCAGCGGAGGAGTCGTGTCG
TGCCTGAGAGCGCAGCTGTGCTCGAGGTCGACGGTATCGATAAGCTTGATATCGAATTCACCATGGAGAT
CATTTCCAATGAAAGTGAGATCTGGCAGTTCAACGGATCGTGGAGGAACTCAAGCCTCGGTAACGGCACC
GGCGCTCTGAATCAGACGAACCCCCTGAAGCGGAACGAGGAGGTGGCGAAGGTGGAGGTGACGGTGCTGG
CGCTGGTGCTGTTTCTGGCGCTGGCGGGGAACCTGTGCGTCCTGCTGGCCATCCACACCACCAAACACAG
CCAGTCCCGCATGTATTACTTCATGAAGCACCTGAGCATCGCCGATCTAGTTGTGGCAATATTTCAAGTT
CTCCCCCAACTTATCTGGGACATCACATTCCGGTTTTATGGACCTGACATTTTGTGCAGGTTGGTGAAAT
ACCTGCAGGTGGTTGGAATGTTCGCCTCCACGTACATGTTAGTTTTAATGTCCATCGACAGATGTTTGGC
CATCTGTCAGCCTCTGCACTCCTTGCATCGGAGAAAAGATCGAATTTATGTCATATTGTCATGGTTGCTG
AGTTTGATCTTCAGCATCCCGCAGATGTTCATCTTCTCCCTCAGAGAGGTTGGCTCGGCCGGGTCAGGAG
TGTACGACTGCTGGGGCGACTTTGTGAAGCCCTGGGGGGCCAAAGCTTACATCACATGGATCAGTCTCAC
CATCTACATCATCCCAGTGGCCATCCTGAGCATTTGTTACGGGCTGATCTGCTACAAAATATGGCGAAAT
TTCAAAGGGAAATTAAACGTCTATATCAAGGCCGACAAGCAGAAGAACGGCATCAAGGCGAACTTCCACA
TCCGCCACAACATCGAGGACGGCGGCGTGCAGCTCGCCTACCACTACCAGCAGAACACCCCCATCGGCGA
CGGCCCCGTGCTGCTGCCCGACAACCACTACCTGAGCGTGCAGACCAAACTTTCGAAAGACCCCAACGAG
AAGCGCGATCACATGGTCCTGCTGGAGTTCGTGACCGCCGCCGGGATCACTCTCGGCATGGACGAGCTGT
ACAAGGGCGGTACCGGAGGGATGATGGTGAGAAAGGGCGAGGAGCTGTTCACCGGGGTGGTGCCCATCCT
GGTCGAGCTGGACGGCGACGTAAACGGCCACAAGTTCAGCGTGTCCGGCGAGGGTGAGGGCGATGCCACC
TACGGCAAGCTGACCCTGAAGTTCATCTGCACCACCGGCAAGCTGCCCGTGCCCTGGCCCACCCTCGTGA
CCACCCTGACCTACGGCGTGCAGTGCTTCAGCCGCTACCCCGACCACATGAAGCAGCACGACTTCTTCAA
GTCCGCCATGCCCGAAGGCTACATCCAGGAGCGCACCATCTTCTTCAAGGACGACGGCCACTACAAGACC
CGCGCCGAGGTGAAGTTCGAGGGCGACACCCTGGTGAACCGCATCGAGCTGAAGGGCATCGACTTCAAGG
AGGACGGCAACATCCTGGGGCACAAGCTGGAGTACAACTCAGTAATCTCCAAGGCAAAGATACGCACAGT
GAAAATGACTTTTGTGATAGTCGTGGCATACATCGTCTGCTGGACCCCGTTTTTCTCTGTCCAGATGTGG
TCTGCCTGGGATCAAGCGGCTCCCCGTGAGGCCATGCCCTTCATCATCTCCATGCTGCTGGCGAGCCTGA
ACAGCTGCTGCAACCCCTGGATCTACATGTGCTTTGCCGGCCACCTCTTCCATGACCTTCGGCAGAACCT
CCTGTGCTGCTCCACTCGCTACCTCAAGTCACCCGAGTGCCGCTGCGAGCGAGATTTCAATTCTAGTCAC
AAAAGCAACTCCTCAAACTTCGCCATTAAGAGCACAAGCAGCAGCAGAAGCATTACTCAGACTTCCACCA
CATGAGGATCCACTAGTTCTAGATAATCAACCTCTGGATTACAAAATTTGTGAAAGATTGACTGGTATTC
TTAACTATGTTGCTCCTTTTACGCTATGTGGATACGCTGCTTTAATGCCTTTGTATCATGCTATTGCTTC
CCGTATGGCTTTCATTTTCTCCTCCTTGTATAAATCCTGGTTGCTGTCTCTTTATGAGGAGTTGTGGCCC
GTTGTCAGGCAACGTGGCGTGGTGTGCACTGTGTTTGCTGACGCAACCCCCACTGGTTGGGGCATTGCCA
CCACCTGTCAGCTCCTTTCCGGGACTTTCGCTTTCCCCCTCCCTATTGCCACGGCGGAACTCATCGCCGC
CTGCCTTGCCCGCTGCTGGACAGGGGCTCGGCTGTTGGGCACTGACAATTCCGTGGTGTTGTCGGGGAAG
CTGACGTCCTTTCCATGGCTGCTCGCCTGTGTTGCCACCTGGATTCTGCGCGGGACGTCCTTCTGCTACG
TCCCTTCGGCCCTCAATCCAGCGGACCTTCCTTCCCGCGGCCTGCTGCCGGCTCTGCGGCCTCTTCCGCG
TCTTCGCCTTCGCCCTCAGACGAGTCGGATCTCCCTTTGGGCCGCCTCCCCGCTAGCTTTCTCGCTAGCA
GATCTACGGGTGGCATCCCTGTGACCCCTCCCCAGTGCCTCTCCTGGCCCTGGAAGTTGCCACTCCAGTG
CCCACCAGCCTTGTCCTAATAAAATTAAGTTGCATCATTTTGTCTGACTAGGTGTCCTTCTATAATATTA
TGGGGTGGAGGGGGGTGGTATGGAGCAAGGGGCAAGTTGGGAAGACAACCTGTAGGGCCTGCGGGGTCTA
TTGGGAACCAAGCTGGAGTGCAGTGGCACAATCTTGGCTCACTGCAATCTCCGCCTCCTGGGTTCAAGCG
ATTCTCCTGCCTCAGCCTCCCGAGTTGTTGGGATTCCAGGCATGCATGACCAGGCTCAGCTAATTTTTGT
TTTTTTGGTAGAGACGGGGTTTCACCATATTGGCCAGGCTGGTCTCCAACTCCTAATCTCAGGTGATCTA
CCCACCTTGGCCTCCCAAATTGCTGGGATTACAGGCGTGAACCACTGCTGCGGCCGCAGGAACCCCTAGT
GATGGAGTTGGCCACTCCCTCTCTGCGCGCTCGCTCGCTCACTGAGGCCGGGCGACCAAAGGTCGCCCGA
CGCCCGGGCTTTGCCCGGGCGGCCTCAGTGAGCGAGCGAGCGCGCAGCTGCCTGCAGGGGCGCCTGATGC
GGTATTTTCTCCTTACGCATCTGTGCGGTATTTCACACCGCATA
[95 nt withheld, positions 3755-3849]
T
[46 nt withheld, positions 3851-3896]
C
[141 nt withheld, positions 3898-4038]
CCTTTGACGTTGGAGTCCACGTTCTTT
[37 nt withheld, positions 4066-4102]
ACTCTATCTCGGGCTATTCTTTTGATTTATAAGGGATTTTGCCGATTTCGGTCTATTGGTTAAAAAATGA
GCTGATTTAACAAAAATTTAACGCGAATTTTAACAAAATATTAACGTTTACAATTTTATGGTGCACTCTC
AGTACAATCTGCTCTGATGCCGCATAGTTAAGCCAGCCCCGACACCCGCCAACACCCGCTGACGCGCCCT
GACGGGCTTGTCTGCTCCCGGCATCCGCTTACAGACAAGCTGTGACCGTCTCCGGGAGCTGCATGTGTCA
GAGGTTTTCACCGTCATCACCGAAACGCGCGAGACGAAAGGGCCTCGTGATACGCCTATTTTTATAGGTT
AATGTCATGATAATAATGGTTTCTTAGACGTCAGGTGGCACTTTTCGGGGAAATGTGCGCGGAACCCCTA
TTTGTTTATTTTTCTAAATACATTCAAATATGTATCCGCTCATGAGACAATAACCCTGATAAATGCTTCA
ATAATATTGAAAAAGGAAGAGTATGAGTATTCAACATTTCCGTGTCGCCCTTATTCCCTTTTTTGCGGCA
TTTTGCCTTCCTGTTTTTGCTCACCCAGAAACGCTGGTGAAAGTAAAAGATGCTGAAGATCAGTTGGGTG
CACGAGTGGGTTACATCGAACTGGATCTCAACAGCGGTAAGATCCTTGAGAGTTTTCGCCCCGAAGAACG
TTTTCCAATGATGAGCACTTTTAAAGTTCTGCTATGTGGCGCGGTATTATCCCGTATTGACGCCGGGCAA
GAGCAACTCGGTCGCCGCATACACTATTCTCAGAATGACTTGGTTGAGTACTCACCAGTCACAGAAAAGC
ATCTTACGGATGGCATGACAGTAAGAGAATTATGCAGTGCTGCCATAACCATGAGTGATAACACTGCGGC
CAACTTACTTCTGACAACGATCGGAGGACCGAAGGAGCTAACCGCTTTTTTGCACAACATGGGGGATCAT
GTAACTCGCCTTGATCGTTGGGAACCGGAGCTGAATGAAGCCATACCAAACGACGAGCGTGACACCACGA
TGCCTGTAGCAATGGCAACAACGTTGCGCAAACTATTAACTGGCGAACTACTTACTCTAGCTTCCCGGCA
ACAATTAATAGACTGGATGGAGGCGGATAAAGTTGCAGGACCACTTCTGCGCTCGGCCCTTCCGGCTGGC
TGGTTTATTGCTGATAAATCTGGAGCCGGTGAGCGTGGGTCTCGCGGTATCATTGCAGCACTGGGGCCAG
ATGGTAAGCCCTCCCGTATCGTAGTTATCTACACGACGGGGAGTCAGGCAACTATGGATGAACGAAATAG
ACAGATCGCTGAGATAGGTGCCTCACTGATTAAGCATTGGTAACTGTCAGACCAAGTTTACTCATATATA
CTTTAGATTGATTTAAAACTTCATTTTTAATTTAAAAGGATCTAGGTGAAGATCCTTTTTGATAATCTCA
TGACCAAAATCCCTTAACGTGAGTTTTCGTTCCACTGAGCGTCAGACCCCGTAGAAAAGATCAAAGGATC
TTCTTGAGATCCTTTTTTTCTGCGCGTAATCTGCTGCTTGCAAACAAAAAAACCACCGCTACCAGCGGTG
GTTTGTTTGCCGGATCAAGAGCTACCAACTCTTTTTCCGAAGGTAACTGGCTTCAGCAGAGCGCAGATAC
CAAATACTGTTCTTCTAGTGTAGCCGTAGTTAGGCCACCACTTCAAGAACTCTGTAGCACCGCCTACATA
CCTCGCTCTGCTAATCCTGTTACCAGTGGCTGCTGCCAGTGGCGATAAGTCGTGTCTTACCGGGTTGGAC
TCAAGACGATAGTTACCGGATAAGGCGCAGCGGTCGGGCTGAACGGGGGGTTCGTGCACACAGCCCAGCT
TGGAGCGAACGACCTACACCGAACTGAGATACCTACAGCGTGAGCTATGAGAAAGCGCCACGCTTCCCGA
AGGGAGAAAGGCGGACAGGTATCCGGTAAGCGGCAGGGTCGGAACAGGAGAGCGCACGAGGGAGCTTCCA
GGGGGAAACGCCTGGTATCTTTATAGTCCTGTCGGGTTTCGCCACCTCTGACTTGAGCGTCGATTTTTGT
GATGCTCGTCAGGGGGGCGGAGCCTATGGAAAAACGCCAGCAACGCGGCCTTTTTACGGTTCCTGGCCTT
TTGCTGGCCTTTTGCTCACATGT
