>Addgene plasmid #184594 | pAAV.Syn.MTRIA-OT | depositor partial sequence | sequence record 357950 | Insert sequence
ATGGAGATCATTTCCAATGAAAGTGAGATCTGGCAGTTCAACGGATCGTGGAGGAACTCAAGCCTCGGTA
ACGGCACCGGCGCTCTGAATCAGACGAACCCCCTGAAGCGGAACGAGGAGGTGGCGAAGGTGGAGGTGAC
GGTGCTGGCGCTGGTGCTGTTTCTGGCGCTGGCGGGGAACCTGTGCGTCCTGCTGGCCATCCACACCACC
AAACACAGCCAGTCCCGCATGTATTACTTCATGAAGCACCTGAGCATCGCCGATCTAGTTGTGGCAATAT
TTCAAGTTCTCCCCCAACTTATCTGGGACATCACATTCCGGTTTTATGGACCTGACATTTTGTGCAGGTT
GGTGAAATACCTGCAGGTGGTTGGAATGTTCGCCTCCACGTACATGTTAGTTTTAATGTCCATCGACAGA
TGTTTGGCCATCTGTCAGCCTCTGCACTCCTTGCATCGGAGAAAAGATCGAATTTATGTCATATTGTCAT
GGTTGCTGAGTTTGATCTTCAGCATCCCGCAGATGTTCATCTTCTCCCTCAGAGAGGTTGGCTCGGCCGG
GTCAGGAGTGTACGACTGCTGGGGCGACTTTGTGAAGCCCTGGGGGGCCAAAGCTTACATCACATGGATC
AGTCTCACCATCTACATCATCCCAGTGGCCATCCTGAGCATTTGTTACGGGCTGATCTGCTACAAAATAT
GGCGAAATTTCAAAGGGAAATTAAACGTCTATATCAAGGCCGACAAGCAGAAGAACGGCATCAAGGCGAA
CTTCCACATCCGCCACAACATCGAGGACGGCGGCGTGCAGCTCGCCTACCACTACCAGCAGAACACCCCC
ATCGGCGACGGCCCCGTGCTGCTGCCCGACAACCACTACCTGAGCGTGCAGACCAAACTTTCGAAAGACC
CCAACGAGAAGCGCGATCACATGGTCCTGCTGGAGTTCGTGACCGCCGCCGGGATCACTCTCGGCATGGA
CGAGCTGTACAAGGGCGGTACCGGAGGGATGATGGTGAGAAAGGGCGAGGAGCTGTTCACCGGGGTGGTG
CCCATCCTGGTCGAGCTGGACGGCGACGTAAACGGCCACAAGTTCAGCGTGTCCGGCGAGGGTGAGGGCG
ATGCCACCTACGGCAAGCTGACCCTGAAGTTCATCTGCACCACCGGCAAGCTGCCCGTGCCCTGGCCCAC
CCTCGTGACCACCCTGACCTACGGCGTGCAGTGCTTCAGCCGCTACCCCGACCACATGAAGCAGCACGAC
TTCTTCAAGTCCGCCATGCCCGAAGGCTACATCCAGGAGCGCACCATCTTCTTCAAGGACGACGGCCACT
ACAAGACCCGCGCCGAGGTGAAGTTCGAGGGCGACACCCTGGTGAACCGCATCGAGCTGAAGGGCATCGA
CTTCAAGGAGGACGGCAACATCCTGGGGCACAAGCTGGAGTACAACTCAGTAATCTCCAAGGCAAAGATA
CGCACAGTGAAAATGACTTTTGTGATAGTCGTGGCATACATCGTCTGCTGGACCCCGTTTTTCTCTGTCC
AGATGTGGTCTGCCTGGGATCAAGCGGCTCCCCGTGAGGCCATGCCCTTCATCATCTCCATGCTGCTGGC
GAGCCTGAACAGCTGCTGCAACCCCTGGATCTACATGTGCTTTGCCGGCCACCTCTTCCATGACCTTCGG
CAGAACCTCCTGTGCTGCTCCACTCGCTACCTCAAGTCACCCGAGTGCCGCTGCGAGCGAGATTTCAATT
CTAGTCACAAAAGCAACTCCTCAAACTTCGCCATTAAGAGCACAAGCAGCAGCAGAAGCATTACTCAGAC
TTCCACCACATGA
